>Addgene plasmid #115647 | UR1Ct (265-1040) | addgene full sequence | sequence record 223050 | Addgene assembled sequence
AATCAGAGCGGCGCGCTCCGAAAGTTTCCTTTTATGGCGAGGCGGCGGCGGCGGCGGCCCTATAAAAAGC
GAAGCGCGCGGCGGGCGGGAGTCGCTGCGCGCTGCCTTCGCCCCGTGCCCCGCTCCGCCGCCGCCTCGCG
CCGCCCGCCCCGGCTCTGACTGACCGCGTTACTCCCACAGGTGAGCGGGCGGGACGGCCCTTCTCCTCCG
GGCTGTAATTAGCGCTTGGTTTAATGACGGCTTGTTTCTTTTCTGTGGCTGCGTGAAAGCCTTGAGGGGC
TCCGGGAGGGCCCTTTGTGCGGGGGGAGCGGCTCGGGGGGTGCGTGCGTGTGTGTGTGCGTGGGGAGCGC
CGCGTGCGGCTCCGCGCTGCCCGGCGGCTGTGAGCGCTGCGGGCGCGGCGCGGGGCTTTGTGCGCTCCGC
AGTGTGCGCGAGGGGAGCGCGGCCGGGGGCGGTGCCCCGCGGTGCGGGGGGGGCTGCGAGGGGAACAAAG
GCTGCGTGCGGGGTGTGTGCGTGGGGGGGTGAGCAGGGGGTGTGGGCGCGTCGGTCGGGCTGCAACCCCC
CCTGCACCCCCCTCCCCGAGTTGCTGAGCACGGCCCGGCTTCGGGTGCGGGGCTCCGTACGGGGCGTGGC
GCGGGGCTCGCCGTGCCGGGCGGGGGGTGGCGGCAGGTGGGGGTGCCGGGCGGGGCGGGGCCGCCTCGGG
CCGGGGAGGGCTCGGGGGAGGGGCGCGGCGGCCCCCGGAGCGCCGGCGGCTGTCGAGGCGCGGCGAGCCG
CAGCCATTGCCTTTTATGGTAATCGTGCGAGAGGGCGCAGGGACTTCCTTTGTCCCAAATCTGTGCGGAG
CCGAAATCTGGGAGGCGCCGCCGCACCCCCTCTAGCGGGCGCGGGGCGAAGCGGTGCGGCGCCGGCAGGA
AGGAAATGGGCGGGGAGGGCCTTCGTGCGTCGCCGCGCCGCCGTCCCCTTCTCCCTCTCCAGCCTCGGGG
CTGTCCGCGGGGGGACGGCTGCCTTCGGGGGGGACGGGGCAGGGCGGGGTTCGGCTTCTGGCGTGTGACC
GGCGGCTCTAGAGCCTCTGCTAACCATGTTCATGCCTTCTTCTTTTTCCTACAGCTCCTGGGCAACGTGC
TGGTTATTGTGCTGTCTCATCATTTTGGCAAAGAATTGCGGCCGTCTCAGGCCGAATTCGCCACCATGGT
GCATCACCATCACCATCACCATCATCGATCCATGATCGAAGAAGGTAAACTGGTAATCTGGATTAACGGC
GATAAAGGCTATAACGGTCTCGCTGAAGTCGGTAAGAAATTCGAGAAAGATACCGGAATTAAAGTCACCG
TTGAGCATCCGGATAAACTGGAAGAGAAATTCCCACAGGTTGCGGCAACTGGCGATGGCCCTGACATTAT
CTTCTGGGCACACGACCGCTTTGGTGGCTACGCTCAATCTGGCCTGTTGGCTGAAATCACCCCGGACAAA
GCGTTCCAGGACAAGCTGTATCCGTTTACCTGGGATGCCGTACGTTACAACGGCAAGCTGATTGCTTACC
CGATCGCTGTTGAAGCGTTATCGCTGATTTATAACAAAGATCTGCTGCCGAACCCGCCAAAAACCTGGGA
AGAGATCCCGGCGCTGGATAAAGAACTGAAAGCGAAAGGTAAGAGCGCGCTGATGTTCAACCTGCAAGAA
CCGTACTTCACCTGGCCGCTGATTGCTGCTGACGGGGGTTATGCGTTCAAGTATGAAAACGGCAAGTACG
ACATTAAAGACGTGGGCGTGGATAACGCTGGCGCGAAAGCGGGTCTGACCTTCCTGGTTGACCTGATTAA
AAACAAACACATGAATGCAGACACCGATTACTCCATCGCAGAAGCTGCCTTTAATAAAGGCGAAACAGCG
ATGACCATCAACGGCCCGTGGGCATGGTCCAACATCGACACCAGCAAAGTGAATTATGGTGTAACGGTAC
TGCCGACCTTCAAGGGTCAACCATCCAAACCGTTCGTTGGCGTGCTGAGCGCAGGTATTAACGCCGCCAG
TCCGAACAAAGAGCTGGCAAAAGAGTTCCTCGAAAACTATCTGCTGACTGATGAAGGTCTGGAAGCGGTT
AATAAAGACAAACCGCTGGGTGCCGTAGCGCTGAAGTCTTACGAGGAAGAGTTGGCGAAAGATCCACGTA
TTGCCGCCACCATGGAAAACGCCCAGAAAGGTGAAATCATGCCGAACATCCCGCAGATGTCCGCTTTCTG
GTATGCCGTGCGTACTGCGGTGATCAACGCCGCCAGCGGTCGTCAGACTGTCGATGAAGCCCTGAAAGAC
GCGCAGACTAATTCGAGCTCGAACAACAACAACAATAACAATAACAACAACCTCGGGCTCGAAGTCCTAT
TCCAGGGACCGGTGAACTGCAGTAAGATTCATCTCAGTACCAAGCTTCTTGCCGTGGACTTCCCAGCACA
CTTTGTGAAATCCATCTCCTGCCAGATATGCGAACACATTCTGGCTGATCCCGTGGAGACCAGCTGCAAG
CATCTATTCTGTAGGATCTGCATTCTCAGATGTCTCAAAGTCATGGGCAGCTATTGTCCCTCTTGCCGAT
ATCCGTGCTTCCCTACTGACCTGGAGAGCCCAGTGAAGTCCTTTCTGAACATCTTGAATTCTCTCATGGT
CAAGTGTCCCGCGCAAGATTGCAATGAGGAAGTGAGTCTGGAAAAATATAACCACCATGTGTCAAGCCAC
AAAGAATCTAAAGAGACTTTGGTGCATATCAATAAAGGGGGACGGCCTCGCCAGCATCTCCTGTCACTGA
CGAGAAGGGCGCAGAAACATCGGCTGAGGGAGCTCAAGATTCAAGTCAAAGAATTTGCTGACAAAGAAGA
AGGTGGAGATGTGAAGGCTGTCTGCTTGACATTGTTTCTCCTGGCACTGAGGGCGAGGAATGAGCACAGG
CAAGCTGATGAATTAGAGGCCATCATGCAAGGCAGGGGCTCCGGGCTTCAACCAGCTGTTTGCTTGGCCA
TCCGTGTCAATACCTTCCTCAGCTGTAGCCAATACCATAAGATGTACAGGACTGTGAAAGCTATCACTGG
GAGGCAGATTTTTCAACCTTTGCATGCTCTTCGGAATGCCGAGAAAGTCCTTCTGCCAGGCTACCATCCC
TTTGAGTGGCAGCCCCCACTGAAGAATGTGTCCTCCAGAACTGATGTTGGAATTATTGATGGGCTGTCTG
GACTTGCCTCCTCTGTGGATGAGTACCCAGTAGATACCATTGCGAAGAGGTTCCGCTACGACTCTGCTTT
GGTGTCTGCTTTGATGGACATGGAAGAAGACATCTTGGAAGGCATGAGATCCCAAGATCTTGATGACTAC
CTGAATGGTCCCTTCACAGTGGTGGTAAAGGAGTCTTGCGATGGAATGGGGGATGTGAGTGAGAAGCACG
GGAGTGGGCCCGCAGTTCCAGAAAAGGCCGTTCGTTTCTCTTTCACAGTCATGAGAATTACGATAGAGCA
TGGTTCACAGAACGTGAAGGTGTTTGAGGAACCCAAGCCCAATTCTGAACTGTGTTGCAAGCCGTTGTGT
CTTATGCTGGCAGATGAGTCTGACCATGAGACCCTTACTGCTATTCTAAGCCCCCTCATTGCCGAGAGGG
AGGCCATGAAGAGCAGTGAATTAACGCTGGAGATGGGAGGCATCCCCAGGACTTTTAAATTCATCTTCAG
GGGCACTGGATACGATGAAAAACTTGTCCGGGAAGTAGAAGGCTTGGAAGCTTCTGGCTCAGTCTACATC
TGTACACTCTGTGACACCACCCGTTTGGAAGCCTCTCAGAATCTTGTCTTCCACTCCATAACCAGAAGCC
ACGCCGAGAACCTGCAGCGCTATGAGGTCTGGCGGTCCAATCCGTATCATGAGTCCGTGGAAGAGCTCCG
GGACCGGGTGAAAGGGGTCTCTGCCAAACCTTTCATCGAGACAGTCCCTTCCATAGATGCGCTTCACTGT
GACATTGGCAATGCAGCTGAATTCTATAAGATTTTCCAGCTGGAGATAGGGGAAGTGTATAAACATCCCA
ATGCCTCTAAAGAGGAAAGGAAGAGATGGCAGGCCACGCTGGACAAACATCTCCGGAAAAGGATGAACTT
AAAACCAATCATGAGGATGAATGGCAACTTTGCCCGGAAGCTTATGACCCAAGAGACTGTAGACGCAGTT
TGTGAGTTAATTCCTTCTGAGGAGAGGCATGAAGCTCTCAGGGAGCTCATGGACCTTTACCTGAAGATGA
AACCCGTGTGGCGCTCTTCATGTCCCGCTAAAGAGTGTCCAGAGTCCCTCTGTCAGTACAGTTTCAACTC
ACAGCGTTTCGCGGAACTCCTCTCCACCAAGTTCAAATATAGATACGAGGGCAAAATCACCAATTACTTT
CACAAAACCTTGGCACATGTCCCTGAAATTATTGAAAGGGATGGCTCTATCGGGGCCTGGGCAAGTGAGG
GAAATGAATCGGGTAACAAGCTGTTTAGACGGTTTCGGAAAATGAATGCCAGGCAGTCCAAGTGCTATGA
GATGGAAGATGTCCTGAAACATCACTGGCTGTATACTTCAAAATACCTCCAGAAGTTTATGAATGCTCAT
AACGCGTTAAAAAGCTCTGGGTTTACCATGAACTCAAAGGAGACCTTAGGGGACCCTTTGGGCATTGAGG
ACTCTCTGGAAAGCCAAGATTCAATGGAGTTTTAATAACTCGAGACTAGTATCGCGATAATTCACTCCTC
AGGTGCAGGCTGCCTATCAGAAGGTGGTGGCTGGTGTGGCCAATGCCCTGGCTCACAAATACCACTGAGA
TCTTTTTCCCTCTGCCAAAAATTATGGGGACATCATGAAGCCCCTTGAGCATCTGACTTCTGGCTAATAA
AGGAAATTTATTTTCATTGCAATAGTGTGTTGGAATTTTTTGTGTCTCTCACTCGGAAGGACATATGGGA
GGGCAAATCATTTAAAACATCAGAATGAGTATTTGGTTTAGAGTTTGGCAACATATGCCCATATGCTGGC
TGCCATGAACAAAGGTTGGCTATAAAGAGGTCATCAGTATATGAAACAGCCCCCTGCTGTCCATTCCTTA
TTCCATAGAAAAGCCTTGACTTGAGGTTAGATTTTTTTTATATTTTGTTTTGTGTTATTTTTTTCTTTAA
CATCCCTAAAATTTTCCTTACATGTTTTACTAGCCAGATTTTTCCTCCTCTCCTGACTACTCCCAGTCAT
AGCTGTCCCTCTTCTCTTATGGAGATCCCTCGACCTGCAGCCCAAGCTTGGCGTAATCATGGTCATAGCT
GTTTCCTGTGTGAAATTGTTATCCGCTCACAATTCCACACAACATACGAGCCGGAAGCATAAAGTGTAAA
GCCTGGGGTGCCTAATGAGTGAGCTAACTCACATTAATTGCGTTGCGCTCACTGCCCGCTTTCCAGTCGG
GAAACCTGTCGTGCCAGCGGATCGATCCGCTGCATTAATGAATCGGCCAACGCGCGGGGAGAGGCGGTTT
GCGTATTGGGCGCTCTTCCGCTTCCTCGCTCACTGACTCGCTGCGCTCGGTCTTTCGGCTGCGGCGAGCG
GTATCAGCTCACTCAAAGGCGGTAATACGGTTATCCACAGAATCAGGGGATAACGCAGGAAAGAACATGT
GAGCAAAAGGCCAGCAAAAGGCCAGGAACCGTAAAAAGGCCGCGTTGCTGGCGTTTTTCCATAGGCTCCG
CCCCCCTGACGAGCATCACAAAAATCGACGCTCAAGTCAGAGGTGGCGAAACCCGACAGGACTATAAAGA
TACCAGGCGTTTCCCCCTGGAAGCTCCCTCGTGCGCTCTCCTGTTCCGACCCTGCCGCTTACCGGATACC
TGTCCGCCTTTCTCCCTTCGGGAAGCGTGGCGCTTTCTCATAGCTCACGCTGTAGGTATCTCAGTTCGGT
GTAGGTCGTTCGCTCCAAGCTGGGCTGTGTGCACGAACCCCCCGTTCAGCCCGACCGCTGCGCCTTATCC
GGTAACTATCGTCTTGAGTCCAACCCGGTAAGACACGACTTATCGCCACTGGCAGCAGCCACTGGTAACA
GGATTAGCAGAGCGAGGTATGTAGGCGGTGCTACAGAGTTCTTGAAGTGGTGGCCTAACTACGGCTACAC
TAGAAGAACAGTATTTGGTATCTGCGCTCTGCTGAAGCCAGTTACCTTCGGAAAAAGAGTTGGTAGCTCT
TGATCCGGCAAACAAACCACCGCTGGTAGCGGTGGTTTTTTTGTTTGCAAGCAGCAGATTACGCGCAGAA
AAAAAGGATCTCAAGAAGATCCTTTGATCTTTTCTACGGGGTCTGACGCTCAGTGGAACGAAAACTCACG
TTAAGGGATTTTGGTCATGAGATTATCAAAAAGGATCTTCACCTAGATCCTTTTAAATTAAAAATGAAGT
TTTAAATCAATCTAAAGTATATATGAGTAAACTTGGTCTGACAGTTACCAATGCTTAATCAGTGAGGCAC
CTATCTCAGCGATCTGTCTATTTCGTTCATCCATAGTTGCCTGACTCCCCGTCGTGTAGATAACTACGAT
ACGGGAGGGCTTACCATCTGGCCCCAGTGCTGCAATGATACCGCGAGACCCACGCTCACCGGCTCCAGAT
TTATCAGCAATAAACCAGCCAGCCGGAAGGGCCGAGCGCAGAAGTGGTCCTGCAACTTTATCCGCCTCCA
TCCAGTCTATTAATTGTTGCCGGGAAGCTAGAGTAAGTAGTTCGCCAGTTAATAGTTTGCGCAACGTTGT
TGCCATTGCTACAGGCATCGTGGTGTCACGCTCGTCGTTTGGTATGGCTTCATTCAGCTCCGGTTCCCAA
CGATCAAGGCGAGTTACATGATCCCCCATGTTGTGCAAAAAAGCGGTTAGCTCCTTCGGTCCTCCGATCG
TTGTCAGAAGTAAGTTGGCCGCAGTGTTATCACTCATGGTTATGGCAGCACTGCATAATTCTCTTACTGT
CATGCCATCCGTAAGATGCTTTTCTGTGACTGGTGAGTACTCAACCAAGTCATTCTGAGAATAGTGTATG
CGGCGACCGAGTTGCTCTTGCCCGGCGTCAATACGGGATAATACCGCGCCACATAGCAGAACTTTAAAAG
TGCTCATCATTGGAAAACGTTCTTCGGGGCGAAAACTCTCAAGGATCTTACCGCTGTTGAGATCCAGTTC
GATGTAACCCACTCGTGCACCCAACTGATCTTCAGCATCTTTTACTTTCACCAGCGTTTCTGGGTGAGCA
AAAACAGGAAGGCAAAATGCCGCAAAAAAGGGAATAAGGGCGACACGGAAATGTTGAATACTCATACTCT
TCCTTTTTCAATATTATTGAAGCATTTATCAGGGTTATTGTCTCATGAGCGGATACATATTTGAATGTAT
TTAGAAAAATAAACAAATAGGGGTTCCGCGCACATTTCCCCGAAAAGTGCCACCTGGGTCGACATTGATT
ATTGACTAGTTATTAATAGTAATCAATTACGGGGTCATTAGTTCATAGCCCATATATGGAGTTCCGCGTT
ACATAACTTACGGTAAATGGCCCGCCTGGCTGACCGCCCAACGACCCCCGCCCATTGACGTCAATAATGA
CGTATGTTCCCATAGTAACGCCAATAGGGACTTTCCATTGACGTCAATGGGTGGAGTATTTACGGTAAAC
TGCCCACTTGGCAGTACATCAAGTGTATCATATGCCAAGTACGCCCCCTATTGACGTCAATGACGGTAAA
TGGCCCGCCTGGCATTATGCCCAGTACATGACCTTATGGGACTTTCCTACTTGGCAGTACATCTACGTAT
TAGTCATCGCTATTACCATGGTCGAGGTGAGCCCCACGTTCTGCTTCACTCTCCCCATCTCCCCCCCCTC
CCCACCCCCAATTTTGTATTTATTTATTTTTTAATTATTTTGTGCAGCGATGGGGGCGGGGGGGGGGGGG
GGGCGCGCGCCAGGCGGGGCGGGGCGGGGCGAGGGGCGGGGCGGGGCGAGGCGGAGAGGTGCGGCGGCAG
CC
Features (pLannotate 1.2.2; 16 found; start..end, strand, type, name):
     88..1104    +  intron         chimeric intron: chimera between introns from chicken β-actin and rabbit β-globin
   1102..1191    +  CDS            HBB (fragment): HBB_LEPEU - Experimental evidence at protein level: Swiss-Prot protein existence level 1. Involved in oxygen transport from the lung to the various peripheral tissues. From Lepus europaeus (European hare).
   1192..1212    +  CDS            7xHis: 6xHis affinity tag
   1225..2319    +  CDS            MBP: maltose binding protein from E. coli; malE (mutated); This version of the gene does not encode a signal sequence, so MBP will remain in the cytosol.
   2395..4722    +  CDS            Rag1 (fragment): RAG1_MOUSE - Experimental evidence at protein level: Swiss-Prot protein existence level 1. Catalytic component of the RAG complex, a multiprotein complex that mediates the DNA cleavage phase during V(D)J recombination. V(D)J recombination assembles a diverse repertoire of immunoglobulin and T-cell receptor genes in developing B and T- lymphocytes through rearrangement of different V (variable), in some cases D (diversity), and J (joining) gene segments. In the RAG complex, RAG1 mediates the DNA-binding to the conserved recombination signal sequences (RSS) and catalyzes the DNA cleavage activit
   4751..4825    +  CDS            HBB (fragment): HBB_PONPY - Experimental evidence at transcript level: Swiss-Prot protein existence level 2. Involved in oxygen transport from the lung to the various peripheral tissues. From Pongo pygmaeus (Bornean orangutan).
   4896..4951    +  polyA_signal   β-globin poly(A) signal: rabbit β-globin polyadenylation signal (Gil and Proudfoot, 1987)
   5336..5352    -  protein_bind   lac operator: The lac repressor binds to the lac operator to inhibit transcription in E. coli. This inhibition can be relieved by adding lactose or isopropyl-β-D-thiogalactopyranoside (IPTG). lac repressor encoded by lacI
   5360..5390    -  promoter       lac promoter: promoter for the E. coli lac operon
   5405..5426    -  protein_bind   CAP binding site: CAP binding activates transcription in the presence of cAMP. E. coli catabolite activator protein
   5442..5543    -  CDS            lacI (fragment): LACI_ECOLI - Experimental evidence at protein level: Swiss-Prot protein existence level 1. Repressor of the lactose operon. Binds allolactose as an inducer. From Escherichia coli (strain K12).
   5726..6314    -  rep_origin     ori: high-copy-number ColE1/pMB1/pBR322/pUC origin of replication
   6485..7345    -  CDS            AmpR: β-lactamase; bla; confers resistance to ampicillin, carbenicillin, and related antibiotics
   7346..7450    -  promoter       AmpR promoter: bla
   7481..7860    +  enhancer       CMV enhancer: human cytomegalovirus immediate early enhancer
   7862..87      +  promoter       chicken β-actin promoter (across the origin): No description available
