[The description below was written by a language model from this plasmid's Addgene catalogue record and pLannotate feature annotations shown in this document.]
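Description:
UR1Ct (265-1040) is a mammalian expression plasmid built on the pLEXm backbone that produces a truncated form of mouse RAG1, the catalytic subunit of the RAG recombinase that binds recombination signal sequences and cleaves DNA during V(D)J recombination. The insert encodes residues 265–1040. It therefore omits the N-terminal portion of the protein but retains the RING/E3 ubiquitin ligase region and the C-terminal region. The residue ranges given for these regions in the purpose field overlap and are not entirely self-consistent.

Expression is driven by a CAG-type arrangement: the CMV immediate-early enhancer, the chicken β-actin promoter (which spans the sequence origin) and a chimeric chicken β-actin/rabbit β-globin intron. The transcript is terminated by the rabbit β-globin polyadenylation signal. The short "HBB" fragments annotated on either side of the coding region are most likely residual β-globin exon sequence belonging to this cassette rather than intended fusion partners.

The RAG1 fragment is fused at its N terminus to a backbone-encoded polyhistidine tag and a cytosolic (signal-sequence-less) maltose-binding protein. The catalogue lists the tag as 8xHis, while the annotation tool labels it 7xHis. It also lists a PreScission protease site, which is not annotated in the feature table but would fit in the short gap between MBP and Rag1. This site would allow the tags to be removed after affinity purification.

In bacteria, the 8,052 nt plasmid is maintained by a high-copy ColE1/pUC-type origin and selected with ampicillin through β-lactamase. The lac promoter/operator and lacI fragment are cloning-vector remnants. No mammalian selection marker is annotated, which suggests transient transfection. The design fits production and purification of recombinant RAG1 for biochemical studies of RAG1/RAG2-mediated DNA cleavage and its regulation.
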