Addgene plasmid #115647: UR1Ct (265-1040)
Purpose: expression of truncated Rag1 including the RING, E3 ubiquitin ligase (265-1008) and C-terminal region (384-1040)
Depositing lab: Martin Gellert. Depositing organization: National Institute of Diabetes & Digestive & Kidney Diseases (NIDDK). Publication: Autoinhibition of DNA cleavage mediated by RAG1 and RAG2 is overcome by an epigenetic signal in V(D)J recombination. Grundy GJ, Yang W, Gellert M. Proc Natl Acad Sci U S A. 2010 Dec 28;107(52):22487-92. doi: 10.1073/pnas.1014958107. Epub 2010 Dec 13. PubMed 21149691.
Backbone
  Vector backbone: pLEXm
  Vector type: Mammalian Expression
Growth in bacteria
  Bacterial resistance: Ampicillin, 100 μg/mL
  Growth temperature: 37°C
  Growth strain: DH5alpha
  Copy number: High Copy
Gene/Insert
  Gene/Insert name: Rag1 (265-1040)
  Species: M. musculus (mouse)
  Mutation: truncated Rag1 (aa 265-1040)
  Entrez Gene: Rag1 (a.k.a. Rag-1)
  Tag / fusion protein: 8XHis-MBP-PreScission (N terminal on backbone)
Terms and licenses: Academic/Nonprofit Terms; Industry Terms: Not Available to Industry
How to cite: UR1Ct (265-1040) was a gift from Martin Gellert (Addgene plasmid # 115647 ; http://n2t.net/addgene:115647 ; RRID:Addgene_115647)
