>Addgene plasmid #115647 | UR1Ct (265-1040) | addgene partial sequence | sequence record 224739 | Addgene Partial NGS Result
GGGCGGGGCGAGGCGGAGAGGTGCGGCGGCAGCCAATCAGAGCGGCGCGCTCCGAAAGTTTCCTTTTATG
GCGAGGCGGCGGCGGCGGCGGCCCTATAAAAAGCGAAGCGCGCGGCGGGCGGGAGTCGCTGCGCGCTGCC
TTCGCCCCGTGCCCCGCTCCGCCGCCGCCTCGCGCCGCCCGCCCCGGCTCTGACTGACCGCGTTACTCCC
ACAGGTGAGCGGGCGGGACGGCCCTTCTCCTCCGGGCTGTAATTAGCGCTTGGTTTAATGACGGCTTGTT
TCTTTTCTGTGGCTGCGTGAAAGCCTTGAGGGGCTCCGGGAGGGCCCTTTGTGCGGGGGGAGCGGCTCGG
GGGGTGCGTGCGTGTGTGTGTGCGTGGGGAGCGCCGCGTGCGGCTCCGCGCTGCCCGGCGGCTGTGAGCG
CTGCGGGCGCGGCGCGGGGCTTTGTGCGCTCCGCAGTGTGCGCGAGGGGAGCGCGGCCGGGGGCGGTGCC
CCGCGGTGCGGGGGGGGCTGCGAGGGGAACAAAGGCTGCGTGCGGGGTGTGTGCGTGGGGGGGTGAGCAG
GGGGTGTGGGCGCGTCGGTCGGGCTGCAACCCCCCCTGCACCCCCCTCCCCGAGTTGCTGAGCACGGCCC
GGCTTCGGGTGCGGGGCTCCGTACGGGGCGTGGCGCGGGGCTCGCCGTGCCGGGCGGGGGGTGGCGGCAG
GTGGGGGTGCCGGGCGGGGCGGGGCCGCCTCGGGCCGGGGAGGGCTCGGGGGAGGGGCGCGGCGGCCCCC
GGAGCGCCGGCGGCTGTCGAGGCGCGGCGAGCCGCAGCCATTGCCTTTTATGGTAATCGTGCGAGAGGGC
GCAGGGACTTCCTTTGTCCCAAATCTGTGCGGAGCCGAAATCTGGGAGGCGCCGCCGCACCCCCTCTAGC
GGGCGCGGGGCGAAGCGGTGCGGCGCCGGCAGGAAGGAAATGGGCGGGGAGGGCCTTCGTGCGTCGCCGC
GCCGCCGTCCCCTTCTCCCTCTCCAGCCTCGGGGCTGTCCGCGGGGGGACGGCTGCCTTCGGGGGGGACG
GGGCAGGGCGGGGTTCGGCTTCTGGCGTGTGACCGGCGGCTCTAGAGCCTCTGCTAACCATGTTCATGCC
TTCTTCTTTTTCCTACAGCTCCTGGGCAACGTGCTGGTTATTGTGCTGTCTCATCATTTTGGCAAAGAAT
TGCGGCCGTCTCAGGCCGAATTCGCCACCATGGTGCATCACCATCACCATCACCATCATCGATCCATGAT
CGAAGAAGGTAAACTGGTAATCTGGATTAACGGCGATAAAGGCTATAACGGTCTCGCTGAAGTCGGTAAG
AAATTCGAGAAAGATACCGGAATTAAAGTCACCGTTGAGCATCCGGATAAACTGGAAGAGAAATTCCCAC
AGGTTGCGGCAACTGGCGATGGCCCTGACATTATCTTCTGGGCACACGACCGCTTTGGTGGCTACGCTCA
ATCTGGCCTGTTGGCTGAAATCACCCCGGACAAAGCGTTCCAGGACAAGCTGTATCCGTTTACCTGGGAT
GCCGTACGTTACAACGGCAAGCTGATTGCTTACCCGATCGCTGTTGAAGCGTTATCGCTGATTTATAACA
AAGATCTGCTGCCGAACCCGCCAAAAACCTGGGAAGAGATCCCGGCGCTGGATAAAGAACTGAAAGCGAA
AGGTAAGAGCGCGCTGATGTTCAACCTGCAAGAACCGTACTTCACCTGGCCGCTGATTGCTGCTGACGGG
GGTTATGCGTTCAAGTATGAAAACGGCAAGTACGACATTAAAGACGTGGGCGTGGATAACGCTGGCGCGA
AAGCGGGTCTGACCTTCCTGGTTGACCTGATTAAAAACAAACACATGAATGCAGACACCGATTACTCCAT
CGCAGAAGCTGCCTTTAATAAAGGCGAAACAGCGATGACCATCAACGGCCCGTGGGCATGGTCCAACATC
GACACCAGCAAAGTGAATTATGGTGTAACGGTACTGCCGACCTTCAAGGGTCAACCATCCAAACCGTTCG
TTGGCGTGCTGAGCGCAGGTATTAACGCCGCCAGTCCGAACAAAGAGCTGGCAAAAGAGTTCCTCGAAAA
CTATCTGCTGACTGATGAAGGTCTGGAAGCGGTTAATAAAGACAAACCGCTGGGTGCCGTAGCGCTGAAG
TCTTACGAGGAAGAGTTGGCGAAAGATCCACGTATTGCCGCCACCATGGAAAACGCCCAGAAAGGTGAAA
TCATGCCGAACATCCCGCAGATGTCCGCTTTCTGGTATGCCGTGCGTACTGCGGTGATCAACGCCGCCAG
CGGTCGTCAGACTGTCGATGAAGCCCTGAAAGACGCGCAGACTAATTCGAGCTCGAACAACAACAACAAT
AACAATAACAACAACCTCGGGCTCGAAGTCCTATTCCAGGGACCGGTGAACTGCAGTAAGATTCATCTCA
GTACCAAGCTTCTTGCCGTGGACTTCCCAGCACACTTTGTGAAATCCATCTCCTGCCAGATATGCGAACA
CATTCTGGCTGATCCCGTGGAGACCAGCTGCAAGCATCTATTCTGTAGGATCTGCATTCTCAGATGTCTC
AAAGTCATGGGCAGCTATTGTCCCTCTTGCCGATATCCGTGCTTCCCTACTGACCTGGAGAGCCCAGTGA
AGTCCTTTCTGAACATCTTGAATTCTCTCATGGTCAAGTGTCCCGCGCAAGATTGCAATGAGGAAGTGAG
TCTGGAAAAATATAACCACCATGTGTCAAGCCACAAAGAATCTAAAGAGACTTTGGTGCATATCAATAAA
GGGGGACGGCCTCGCCAGCATCTCCTGTCACTGACGAGAAGGGCGCAGAAACATCGGCTGAGGGAGCTCA
AGATTCAAGTCAAAGAATTTGCTGACAAAGAAGAAGGTGGAGATGTGAAGGCTGTCTGCTTGACATTGTT
TCTCCTGGCACTGAGGGCGAGGAATGAGCACAGGCAAGCTGATGAATTAGAGGCCATCATGCAAGGCAGG
GGCTCCGGGCTTCAACCAGCTGTTTGCTTGGCCATCCGTGTCAATACCTTCCTCAGCTGTAGCCAATACC
ATAAGATGTACAGGACTGTGAAAGCTATCACTGGGAGGCAGATTTTTCAACCTTTGCATGCTCTTCGGAA
TGCCGAGAAAGTCCTTCTGCCAGGCTACCATCCCTTTGAGTGGCAGCCCCCACTGAAGAATGTGTCCTCC
AGAACTGATGTTGGAATTATTGATGGGCTGTCTGGACTTGCCTCCTCTGTGGATGAGTACCCAGTAGATA
CCATTGCGAAGAGGTTCCGCTACGACTCTGCTTTGGTGTCTGCTTTGATGGACATGGAAGAAGACATCTT
GGAAGGCATGAGATCCCAAGATCTTGATGACTACCTGAATGGTCCCTTCACAGTGGTGGTAAAGGAGTCT
TGCGATGGAATGGGGGATGTGAGTGAGAAGCACGGGAGTGGGCCCGCAGTTCCAGAAAAGGCCGTTCGTT
TCTCTTTCACAGTCATGAGAATTACGATAGAGCATGGTTCACAGAACGTGAAGGTGTTTGAGGAACCCAA
GCCCAATTCTGAACTGTGTTGCAAGCCGTTGTGTCTTATGCTGGCAGATGAGTCTGACCATGAGACCCTT
ACTGCTATTCTAAGCCCCCTCATTGCCGAGAGGGAGGCCATGAAGAGCAGTGAATTAACGCTGGAGATGG
GAGGCATCCCCAGGACTTTTAAATTCATCTTCAGGGGCACTGGATACGATGAAAAACTTGTCCGGGAAGT
AGAAGGCTTGGAAGCTTCTGGCTCAGTCTACATCTGTACACTCTGTGACACCACCCGTTTGGAAGCCTCT
CAGAATCTTGTCTTCCACTCCATAACCAGAAGCCACGCCGAGAACCTGCAGCGCTATGAGGTCTGGCGGT
CCAATCCGTATCATGAGTCCGTGGAAGAGCTCCGGGACCGGGTGAAAGGGGTCTCTGCCAAACCTTTCAT
CGAGACAGTCCCTTCCATAGATGCGCTTCACTGTGACATTGGCAATGCAGCTGAATTCTATAAGATTTTC
CAGCTGGAGATAGGGGAAGTGTATAAACATCCCAATGCCTCTAAAGAGGAAAGGAAGAGATGGCAGGCCA
CGCTGGACAAACATCTCCGGAAAAGGATGAACTTAAAACCAATCATGAGGATGAATGGCAACTTTGCCCG
GAAGCTTATGACCCAAGAGACTGTAGACGCAGTTTGTGAGTTAATTCCTTCTGAGGAGAGGCATGAAGCT
CTCAGGGAGCTCATGGACCTTTACCTGAAGATGAAACCCGTGTGGCGCTCTTCATGTCCCGCTAAAGAGT
GTCCAGAGTCCCTCTGTCAGTACAGTTTCAACTCACAGCGTTTCGCGGAACTCCTCTCCACCAAGTTCAA
ATATAGATACGAGGGCAAAATCACCAATTACTTTCACAAAACCTTGGCACATGTCCCTGAAATTATTGAA
AGGGATGGCTCTATCGGGGCCTGGGCAAGTGAGGGAAATGAATCGGGTAACAAGCTGTTTAGACGGTTTC
GGAAAATGAATGCCAGGCAGTCCAAGTGCTATGAGATGGAAGATGTCCTGAAACATCACTGGCTGTATAC
TTCAAAATACCTCCAGAAGTTTATGAATGCTCATAACGCGTTAAAAAGCTCTGGGTTTACCATGAACTCA
AAGGAGACCTTAGGGGACCCTTTGGGCATTGAGGACTCTCTGGAAAGCCAAGATTCAATGGAGTTTTAAT
AACTCGAGACTAGTATCGCGATAATTCACTCCTCAGGTGCAGGCTGCCTATCAGAAGGTGGTGGCTGGTG
TGGCCAATGCCCTGGCTCACAAATACCACTGAGATCTTTTTCCCTCTGCCAAAAATTATGGGGACATCAT
GAAGCCCCTTGAGCATCTGACTTCTGGCTAATAAAGGAAATTTATTTTCATTGCAATAGTGTGTTGGAAT
TTTTTGTGTCTCTCACTCGGAAGGACATATGGGAGGGCAAATCATTTAAAACATCAGAATGAGTATTTGG
TTTAGAGTTTGGCAACATATGCCCATATGCTGGCTGCCATGAACAAAGGTTGGCTATAAAGAGGTCATCA
GTATATGAAACAGCCCCCTGCTGTCCATTCCTTATTCCATAGAAAAGCCTTGACTTGAGGTTAGATTTTT
TTTATATTTTGTTTTGTGTTATTTTTTTCTTTAACATCCCTAAAATTTTCCTTACATGTTTTACTAGCCA
GATTTTTCCTCCTCTCCTGACTACTCCCAGTCATAGCTGTCCCTCTTCTCTTATGGAGATCCCTCGACCT
GCAGCCCAAGCTTGGCGTAATCATGGTCATAGCTGTTTCCTGTGTGAAATTGTTATCCGCTCACAATTCC
ACACAACATACGAGCCGGAAGCATAAAGTGTAAAGCCTGGGGTGCCTAATGAGTGAGCTAACTCACATTA
ATTGCGTTGCGCTCACTGCCCGCTTTCCAGTCGGGAAACCTGTCGTGCCAGCGGATCGATCCGCTGCATT
AATGAATCGGCCAACGCGCGGGGAGAGGCGGTTTGCGTATTGGGCGCTCTTCCGCTTCCTCGCTCACTGA
CTCGCTGCGCTCGGTCGTTCGGCTGCGGCGAGCGGTATCAGCTCACTCAAAGGCGGTAATACGGTTATCC
ACAGAATCAGGGGATAACGCAGGAAAGAACATGTGAGCAAAAGGCCAGCAAAAGGCCAGGAACCGTAAAA
AGGCCGCGTTGCTGGCGTTTTTCCATAGGCTCCGCCCCCCTGACGAGCATCACAAAAATCGACGCTCAAG
TCAGAGGTGGCGAAACCCGACAGGACTATAAAGATACCAGGCGTTTCCCCCTGGAAGCTCCCTCGTGCGC
TCTCCTGTTCCGACCCTGCCGCTTACCGGATACCTGTCCGCCTTTCTCCCTTCGGGAAGCGTGGCGCTTT
CTCATAGCTCACGCTGTAGGTATCTCAGTTCGGTGTAGGTCGTTCGCTCCAAGCTGGGCTGTGTGCACGA
ACCCCCCGTTCAGCCCGACCGCTGCGCCTTATCCGGTAACTATCGTCTTGAGTCCAACCCGGTAAGACAC
GACTTATCGCCACTGGCAGCAGCCACTGGTAACAGGATTAGCAGAGCGAGGTATGTAGGCGGTGCTACAG
AGTTCTTGAAGTGGTGGCCTAACTACGGCTACACTAGAAGAACAGTATTTGGTATCTGCGCTCTGCTGAA
GCCAGTTACCTTCGGAAAAAGAGTTGGTAGCTCTTGATCCGGCAAACAAACCACCGCTGGTAGCGGTGGT
TTTTTTGTTTGCAAGCAGCAGATTACGCGCAGAAAAAAAGGATCTCAAGAAGATCCTTTGATCTTTTCTA
CGGGGTCTGACGCTCAGTGGAACGAAAACTCACGTTAAGGGATTTTGGTCATGAGATTATCAAAAAGGAT
CTTCACCTAGATCCTTTTAAATTAAAAATGAAGTTTTAAATCAATCTAAAGTATATATGAGTAAACTTGG
TCTGACAGTTACCAATGCTTAATCAGTGAGGCACCTATCTCAGCGATCTGTCTATTTCGTTCATCCATAG
TTGCCTGACTCCCCGTCGTGTAGATAACTACGATACGGGAGGGCTTACCATCTGGCCCCAGTGCTGCAAT
GATACCGCGAGACCCACGCTCACCGGCTCCAGATTTATCAGCAATAAACCAGCCAGCCGGAAGGGCCGAG
CGCAGAAGTGGTCCTGCAACTTTATCCGCCTCCATCCAGTCTATTAATTGTTGCCGGGAAGCTAGAGTAA
GTAGTTCGCCAGTTAATAGTTTGCGCAACGTTGTTGCCATTGCTACAGGCATCGTGGTGTCACGCTCGTC
GTTTGGTATGGCTTCATTCAGCTCCGGTTCCCAACGATCAAGGCGAGTTACATGATCCCCCATGTTGTGC
AAAAAAGCGGTTAGCTCCTTCGGTCCTCCGATCGTTGTCAGAAGTAAGTTGGCCGCAGTGTTATCACTCA
TGGTTATGGCAGCACTGCATAATTCTCTTACTGTCATGCCATCCGTAAGATGCTTTTCTGTGACTGGTGA
GTACTCAACCAAGTCATTCTGAGAATAGTGTATGCGGCGACCGAGTTGCTCTTGCCCGGCGTCAATACGG
GATAATACCGCGCCACATAGCAGAACTTTAAAAGTGCTCATCATTGGAAAACGTTCTTCGGGGCGAAAAC
TCTCAAGGATCTTACCGCTGTTGAGATCCAGTTCGATGTAACCCACTCGTGCACCCAACTGATCTTCAGC
ATCTTTTACTTTCACCAGCGTTTCTGGGTGAGCAAAAACAGGAAGGCAAAATGCCGCAAAAAAGGGAATA
AGGGCGACACGGAAATGTTGAATACTCATACTCTTCCTTTTTCAATATTATTGAAGCATTTATCAGGGTT
ATTGTCTCATGAGCGGATACATATTTGAATGTATTTAGAAAAATAAACAAATAGGGGTTCCGCGCACATT
TCCCCGAAAAGTGCCACCTGGGTCGACATTGATTATTGACTAGTTATTAATAGTAATCAATTACGGGGTC
ATTAGTTCATAGCCCATATATGGAGTTCCGCGTTACATAACTTACGGTAAATGGCCCGCCTGGCTGACCG
CCCAACGACCCCCGCCCATTGACGTCAATAATGACGTATGTTCCCATAGTAACGCCAATAGGGACTTTCC
ATTGACGTCAATGGGTGGAGTATTTACGGTAAACTGCCCACTTGGCAGTACATCAAGTGTATCATATGCC
AAGTACGCCCCCTATTGACGTCAATGACGGTAAATGGCCCGCCTGGCATTATGCCCAGTACATGACCTTA
TGGGACTTTCCTACTTGGCAGTACATCTACGTATTAGTCATCGCTATTACCATGGTCGAGGTGAGCCCCA
CGTTCTGCTTCACTCTCCCCATCTCCCCCCCCTCCCCACCCCCAATTTTGTATTTATTTATTTTTTAATT
ATTTTGTGCAGCGATGGGGGCGGGGG
